Addgene plasmid #27951: pUT1678-HQ858869
Depositing lab: John Gray & Erich Grotewold. Depositing organization: University of Toledo. Publication: GRASSIUS: a platform for comparative regulatory genomics across the grasses. Yilmaz A, Nishiyama MY Jr, Fuentes BG, Souza GM, Janies D, Gray J, Grotewold E. Plant Physiol. 2009 Jan;149(1):171-80. doi: 10.1104/pp.108.128579. Epub 2008 Nov 5. PubMed 18987217.
Backbone
  Vector backbone: pENTR/SD
  Backbone manufacturer: Invitrogen
  Backbone size w/o insert (bp): 2601
  Vector type: Entry vector
Growth in bacteria
  Bacterial resistance: Kanamycin, 50 μg/mL
  Growth temperature: 37°C
  Growth strain: DH5alpha
  Growth instructions: E. coli Top10 (Invitrogen)
  Copy number: Low Copy
Gene/Insert
  Gene/Insert name: bHLH transcription factor encoded by Os08g0524800 LOC_Os08g41320
  Species: Oryza sativa (rice)
  Insert size (bp): 1215
  GenBank ID: HQ858869
  Cloning method: Restriction Enzyme
  Sequencing primers: 5′ M13 For; 3′ M13 Rev
Terms and licenses: Academic/Nonprofit Terms; Industry Terms: Not Available to Industry
Depositor comments: This CDS was amplified using PCR from a full length cDNA template from the OSIIEa, OSIIEb, and OSJNEa thru OSJNEf full length cDNA libraries generated by the Guoliang Wang lab at Ohio State University. The PCR product omitted the stop codon. The PCR product was cloned into a Gateway pENTR/SD entry vector. Further information on this gene may be obtained at www.grassius.org using the Genbank number. (The second half of the plasmid name is the Genbank Number for the sequence of the insert)
How to cite: pUT1678-HQ858869 was a gift from John Gray & Erich Grotewold (Addgene plasmid # 27951 ; http://n2t.net/addgene:27951 ; RRID:Addgene_27951)
