[The description below was written by a language model from this plasmid's Addgene catalogue record and pLannotate feature annotations shown in this document.]
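Description:
pUT1678-HQ858869 is a Gateway entry clone built in the Invitrogen pENTR/SD backbone, carrying the coding sequence of a rice (Oryza sativa) basic helix-loop-helix transcription factor encoded by locus Os08g0524800 / LOC_Os08g41320. The 3.8 kb plasmid is propagated in E. coli under kanamycin selection (aph(3')-Ia KanR) and replicates from a ColE1/pUC-type origin. The catalogue entry lists it as low copy, whereas the annotation describes this origin class as high copy. rrnB T1 and T2 terminators lie upstream of the cloning region, where they limit read-through transcription into the insert.

The 1,215 bp insert sits between attL1 and attL2, so an LR Clonase reaction can move it into any attR-containing destination vector. Just downstream of attL1 is the bacteriophage T7 gene 10 ribosome binding site, the Shine-Dalgarno feature of the SD version of this backbone, which allows translation in bacteria after transfer to a prokaryotic expression vector. A T7 promoter lies outside attL2 in the reverse orientation. The CDS was PCR-amplified from a full-length rice cDNA library clone with the stop codon omitted, which leaves the reading frame open for C-terminal fusions supplied by the destination vector. The entry clone has no promoter of its own driving the insert.

Within the insert, the automated annotation found a partial match to Arabidopsis BHLH79, consistent with a conserved bHLH family member. The 20 bp "chicken β-actin promoter" hit and the short lacI and lacZα fragments are most likely incidental or vestigial matches rather than functional parts. The clone belongs to a grass transcription factor ORF collection linked to the GRASSIUS comparative regulatory genomics resource.
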