Features (pLannotate 1.2.2; 12 found; start..end, strand, type, name):
      1..100     +  protein_bind   attL1: mutant version of attL; recombination site for the Gateway® LR reaction LR Clonase™
    112..132     +  RBS            RBS: efficient ribosome binding site from bacteriophage T7 gene 10 (Olins and Rangwala, 1989)
    245..264     +  promoter       chicken β-actin promoter (fragment): contains a 21-bp deletion relative to the standard chicken β-actin promoter
    568..966     +  CDS            BHLH79 (fragment): BH079_ARATH - Also known as EN81. Experimental evidence at protein level: Swiss-Prot protein existence level 1. From Arabidopsis thaliana (Mouse-ear cress).
   1373..1472    -  protein_bind   attL2: mutant version of attL; recombination site for the Gateway® LR reaction LR Clonase™
   1490..1508    -  promoter       T7 promoter: promoter for bacteriophage T7 RNA polymerase
   1642..2451    +  CDS            KanR: aminoglycoside phosphotransferase; aph(3')-Ia; confers resistance to kanamycin in bacteria or G418 (Geneticin®) in eukaryotes
   2598..3186    +  rep_origin     ori: high-copy-number ColE1/pMB1/pBR322/pUC origin of replication
   3369..3461    +  CDS            lacI (fragment): lac repressor; lacI; The lac repressor binds to the lac operator to inhibit transcription in E. coli. This inhibition can be relieved by adding lactose or isopropyl-β-D-thiogalactopyranoside (IPTG).
   3516..3543    -  terminator     rrnB T2 terminator: transcription terminator T2 from the E. coli rrnB gene
   3675..3718    +  terminator     rrnB T1 terminator: Escherichia coli rrnB; transcription terminator T1 from the E. coli rrnB gene
   3765..3801    -  CDS            lacZα (fragment): LacZα fragment of β-galactosidase; lacZ fragment
>Addgene plasmid #27951 | pUT1678-HQ858869 | depositor full sequence | sequence record 13225 | Author sequence
CAAATAATGATTTTATTTTGACTGATAGTGACCTGTTCGTTGCAACAAATTGATGAGCAATGCTTTTTTA
TAATGCCAACTTTGTACAAAAAAGCAGGCTCCGCGGCCGCCTTGTTTAACTTTAAGAAGGAGCCCTTCAC
CATGGACGGCGGCAGGGTCGGGGGCGACTACATTTCCAGCCTCCTCAGCTCCTCCCCCCGGCTCGACTTC
GGCGTGCCGGTGCTGGACGCCATCGTGGCGCCGGGAGGCGGCGGCGGCGGCGGCGACTGCGGCCTCGACA
AGCTCTGCGGCGACCCGGTGTTCGCGGAGCGCGCCGCGCGGCTGTCCAGCTTCAACAACGGCGGCGGCGG
TGTTGGGCAGCGGTACGGCGGCGCGGGGGCGGGGCTCTTCGGGATGCCTCCTCCGGCTCCCGGCGACTTC
GCCGGAGGTGGCTCCAGGGAGGCGTCCTCCGTGTCCGACCCCGCCTCCTCGGCGATGAAGGACGCCGCCG
CCAATGCCAAGAAGAGGAAGTCCACGGCGGCGGCGGCCGCCGCCGCCAAGGGCAAAGGCAAGGAGCCTCC
GGTTGGGGAAGAGAAGGAATCAGATGGCAAGAGGTGCAAGACGGGCAATGGCGAGAAGGAGAGCTCGGTG
AAGCCGAAGGCGGAGCAGGCCGGGAGCGACAGCTCCGTCGAGGACGGCGGCGGTGGCGGGCAGAAGCAAG
GGAAGGGGAAGAATGCCAAGCCGGTGGAGCCACCCAAGGACTATGTCCATGTCCGGGCGAGGCGAGGCCA
AGCCACTGACAGCCACAGCCTCGCTGAGAGGGTCAGAAGAGAGAGGATCAGCCAGAGGATGAAGGTTCTC
CAGGACCTGGTTCCAGGATGCAACAAGGTAATTGGCAAGGCACTCATGCTTGATGAGATCATAAACTACG
TGCAATCGCTTCAACGGCAAGTTGAGTTCCTGTCCATGAAGCTAGCAACTGTGAATCCACTTGATTTCAG
TAACCTGCCTACTCTGCTGCAGAAAGATATGCTCCAAGCATGCGGCCCTTCAGCGAGCTCGGTTTTCTCA
TTAGAAAGCTCCAATTCTGCTTTTCGGTTTGCCGAACAAGGAGATGTTTTCCAACAGTTTGCTCAAAACA
GCATGGAAAGCCAGTGCACCCTGAATCAGTTGGACCTGGCTCTATCTCAGGCTACAAATGCTGCACAGTA
TGCTTTTCAAGATGGAACAGCCGGCGCAAACTTGCAGCAAAGGAACTTCTGGGAGGATGATCTCCAAAGT
GTTTTCCATATTGAGAATGGACAGAGCCAGGAGAATGGGGTTTCAGCACCAAACTTCCATGGTCAGCAGC
AAGCAGGCCACATGAAAATGGAGTTCAAGGGTGGGCGCGCCGACCCAGCTTTCTTGTACAAAGTTGGCAT
TATAAGAAAGCATTGCTTATCAATTTGTTGCAACGAACAGGTCACTATCAGTCAAAATAAAATCATTATT
TGCCATCCAGCTGATATCCCCTATAGTGAGTCGTATTACATGGTCATAGCTGTTTCCTGGCAGCTCTGGC
CCGTGTCTCAAAATCTCTGATGTTACATTGCACAAGATAAAAATATATCATCATGAACAATAAAACTGTC
TGCTTACATAAACAGTAATACAAGGGGTGTTATGAGCCATATTCAACGGGAAACGTCGAGGCCGCGATTA
AATTCCAACATGGATGCTGATTTATATGGGTATAAATGGGCTCGCGATAATGTCGGGCAATCAGGTGCGA
CAATCTATCGCTTGTATGGGAAGCCCGATGCGCCAGAGTTGTTTCTGAAACATGGCAAAGGTAGCGTTGC
CAATGATGTTACAGATGAGATGGTCAGACTAAACTGGCTGACGGAATTTATGCCTCTTCCGACCATCAAG
CATTTTATCCGTACTCCTGATGATGCATGGTTACTCACCACTGCGATCCCCGGAAAAACAGCATTCCAGG
TATTAGAAGAATATCCTGATTCAGGTGAAAATATTGTTGATGCGCTGGCAGTGTTCCTGCGCCGGTTGCA
TTCGATTCCTGTTTGTAATTGTCCTTTTAACAGCGATCGCGTATTTCGTCTCGCTCAGGCGCAATCACGA
ATGAATAACGGTTTGGTTGATGCGAGTGATTTTGATGACGAGCGTAATGGCTGGCCTGTTGAACAAGTCT
GGAAAGAAATGCATAAACTTTTGCCATTCTCACCGGATTCAGTCGTCACTCATGGTGATTTCTCACTTGA
TAACCTTATTTTTGACGAGGGGAAATTAATAGGTTGTATTGATGTTGGACGAGTCGGAATCGCAGACCGA
TACCAGGATCTTGCCATCCTATGGAACTGCCTCGGTGAGTTTTCTCCTTCATTACAGAAACGGCTTTTTC
AAAAATATGGTATTGATAATCCTGATATGAATAAATTGCAGTTTCATTTGATGCTCGATGAGTTTTTCTA
ATCAGAATTGGTTAATTGGTTGTAACACTGGCAGAGCATTACGCTGACTTGACGGGACGGCGCAAGCTCA
TGACCAAAATCCCTTAACGTGAGTTACGCGTCGTTCCACTGAGCGTCAGACCCCGTAGAAAAGATCAAAG
GATCTTCTTGAGATCCTTTTTTTCTGCGCGTAATCTGCTGCTTGCAAACAAAAAAACCACCGCTACCAGC
GGTGGTTTGTTTGCCGGATCAAGAGCTACCAACTCTTTTTCCGAAGGTAACTGGCTTCAGCAGAGCGCAG
ATACCAAATACTGTCCTTCTAGTGTAGCCGTAGTTAGGCCACCACTTCAAGAACTCTGTAGCACCGCCTA
CATACCTCGCTCTGCTAATCCTGTTACCAGTGGCTGCTGCCAGTGGCGATAAGTCGTGTCTTACCGGGTT
GGACTCAAGACGATAGTTACCGGATAAGGCGCAGCGGTCGGGCTGAACGGGGGGTTCGTGCACACAGCCC
AGCTTGGAGCGAACGACCTACACCGAACTGAGATACCTACAGCGTGAGCATTGAGAAAGCGCCACGCTTC
CCGAAGGGAGAAAGGCGGACAGGTATCCGGTAAGCGGCAGGGTCGGAACAGGAGAGCGCACGAGGGAGCT
TCCAGGGGGAAACGCCTGGTATCTTTATAGTCCTGTCGGGTTTCGCCACCTCTGACTTGAGCGTCGATTT
TTGTGATGCTCGTCAGGGGGGCGGAGCCTATGGAAAAACGCCAGCAACGCGGCCTTTTTACGGTTCCTGG
CCTTTTGCTGGCCTTTTGCTCACATGTTCTTTCCTGCGTTATCCCCTGATTCTGTGGATAACCGTATTAC
CGCCTTTGAGTGAGCTGATACCGCTCGCCGCAGCCGAACGACCGAGCGCAGCGAGTCAGTGAGCGAGGAA
GCGGAAGAGCGCCCAATACGCAAACCGCCTCTCCCCGCGCGTTGGCCGATTCATTAATGCAGCTGGCACG
ACAGGTTTCCCGACTGGAAAGCGGGCAGTGAGCGCAACGCAATTAATACGCGTACCGCTAGCCAGGAAGA
GTTTGTAGAAACGCAAAAAGGCCATCCGTCAGGATGGCCTTCTGCTTAGTTTGATGCCTGGCAGTTTATG
GCGGGCGTCCTGCCCGCCACCCTCCGGGCCGTTGCTTCACAACGTTCAAATCCGCTCCCGGCGGATTTGT
CCTACTCAGGAGAGCGTTCACCGACAAACAACAGATAAAACGAAAGGCCCAGTCTTCCGACTGAGCCTTT
CGTTTTATTTGATGCCTGGCAGTTCCCTACTCTCGCGTTAACGCTAGCATGGATGTTTTCCCAGTCACGA
CGTTGTAAAACGACGGCCAGTCTTAAGCTCGGGCCC
