>Addgene plasmid #27951 | pUT1678-HQ858869 | addgene partial sequence | sequence record 34242 | 27951 with M13pUC-fwd
ATGATTTTATTTTGACTGATAGTGACCTGTTCGTTGCAACAAATTGATGAGCAATGCTTTTTTATAATGC
CAACTTTGTACAAAAAAGCAGGCTCCGCGGCCGCCTTGTTTAACTTTAAGAAGGAGCCCTTCACCATGGA
CGGCGGCAGGGTCGGGGGCGACTACATTTCCAGCCTCCTCAGCTCCTCCCCCCGGCTCGACTTCGGCGTG
CCGGTGCTGGACGCCATCGTGGCGCCGGGAGGCGGCGGCGGCGGCGGCGACTGCGGCCTCGACAAGCTCT
GCGGCGACCCGGTGTTCGCGGAGCGCGCCGCGCGGCTGTCCAGCTTCAACAACGGCGGCGGCGGTGTTGG
GCAGCGGTACGGCGGCGCGGGGGCGGGGCTCTTCGGGATGCCTCCTCCGGCTCCCGGCGACTTCGCCGGA
GGTGGCTCCAGGGAGGCGTCCTCCGTGTCCGACCCCGCCTCCTCGGCGATGAAGGACGCCGCCGCCAATG
CCAAGAAGAGGAAGTCCACGGCGGCGGCGGCCGCCGCCGCCAAGGGCAAAGGCAAGGAGCCTCCGGTTGG
GGAAGAGAAGGAATCA
